>Addgene plasmid #241015 | pSS2.1-Cas9-HH-gRNADhps-HDV | addgene full sequence | sequence record 479775 | Addgene NGS Result
GCTAGCAATTAACCCTCACTAAAGGGAGACTCTACGTCAATTGCACAAATTTGAGAAAAGAGACGGATAT
CAAGAAAAATATATTTTTCAAACGCTAAAACAAATAACGGGTAAAGCAAATACACAGTCCGGAAATAACC
CCTTTAATACGAAAATAATAATTAACATTCTCATAAACTCCCGATCTGACCTAAGGTCAAAAAAATGGAT
AAAAAATATTCTATTGGACTTGATATTGGAACAAATTCTGTTGGTTGGGCTGTTATTACAGATGAATATA
AAGTACCTTCAAAAAAATTTAAGGTTCTTGGGAATACAGATCGACATTCTATAAAAAAAAATCTTATAGG
AGCTCTTTTATTTGATTCAGGTGAGACAGCAGAGGCAACAAGATTAAAAAGAACTGCTCGTAGAAGGTAT
ACACGAAGAAAAAATCGTATTTGTTATTTACAAGAGATATTTAGTAATGAGATGGCAAAAGTTGATGATT
CATTTTTTCATAGATTGGAAGAATCTTTTCTTGTAGAAGAGGACAAAAAGCATGAACGTCATCCTATTTT
TGGAAATATAGTTGATGAGGTAGCTTATCATGAGAAGTATCCAACAATTTATCACTTAAGAAAAAAACTT
GTAGATTCAACAGATAAGGCTGATTTAAGGTTAATATATTTAGCTTTAGCACATATGATAAAATTTAGAG
GACATTTTTTGATAGAGGGAGATCTTAATCCTGATAATTCTGATGTTGATAAATTATTTATACAATTGGT
TCAAACATATAACCAGTTGTTTGAGGAAAATCCAATTAATGCAAGTGGAGTTGATGCAAAAGCAATTCTT
TCAGCAAGACTTTCTAAATCAAGGCGATTAGAGAATTTAATAGCACAACTTCCAGGAGAGAAAAAAAATG
GTTTGTTTGGTAATTTAATAGCTTTATCTCTTGGGTTAACTCCAAATTTTAAATCAAACTTTGATCTTGC
AGAAGATGCTAAATTGCAATTGTCTAAAGATACTTATGATGATGATTTAGATAATCTTTTAGCACAAATT
GGAGATCAATATGCAGACTTGTTTTTGGCAGCAAAAAATCTTTCAGATGCTATATTACTTTCTGATATTC
TTCGTGTTAATACAGAGATTACAAAGGCTCCTTTATCAGCAAGTATGATTAAGAGATATGACGAGCATCA
TCAAGATCTTACTCTTTTGAAGGCTTTAGTTAGACAACAACTTCCTGAAAAATATAAAGAGATTTTTTTT
GATCAAAGTAAGAATGGTTATGCAGGATATATTGATGGTGGAGCATCTCAAGAGGAATTTTATAAATTTA
TAAAACCAATTCTTGAGAAGATGGATGGAACTGAAGAATTATTAGTTAAACTTAACAGAGAAGATTTGCT
TAGAAAACAGCGTACTTTTGATAATGGATCTATACCACATCAGATTCATTTAGGAGAGTTACATGCTATT
CTTAGAAGACAAGAGGACTTTTATCCTTTTTTGAAGGATAATAGAGAGAAGATAGAAAAAATACTTACAT
TTCGAATTCCATATTATGTAGGTCCATTAGCAAGAGGAAATTCAAGATTTGCATGGATGACTAGAAAAAG
TGAAGAAACAATAACTCCATGGAATTTTGAGGAGGTAGTAGATAAAGGTGCATCAGCTCAATCTTTTATA
GAAAGAATGACAAATTTTGATAAGAATTTGCCTAATGAGAAGGTTTTGCCAAAACATTCATTATTATATG
AGTATTTTACAGTTTATAATGAACTTACAAAGGTAAAATATGTTACTGAAGGGATGAGAAAACCAGCTTT
TCTTAGTGGAGAACAAAAAAAGGCTATTGTTGATTTACTTTTTAAAACTAATCGAAAAGTTACTGTAAAA
CAACTTAAAGAGGATTATTTTAAAAAAATTGAGTGTTTTGATTCTGTTGAAATATCAGGGGTTGAAGATC
GTTTTAATGCTTCACTTGGAACTTATCATGATCTTCTTAAAATTATAAAAGATAAGGATTTTTTGGATAA
TGAAGAAAATGAAGATATTCTTGAAGATATAGTTCTTACATTAACTTTATTTGAAGATAGAGAAATGATT
GAGGAAAGGCTTAAAACTTATGCTCATCTTTTTGACGATAAAGTTATGAAACAATTAAAACGTCGTAGAT
ATACAGGATGGGGTCGACTTTCTAGAAAATTGATTAACGGTATTCGTGATAAGCAATCAGGAAAGACAAT
TTTAGATTTTTTAAAATCAGATGGATTTGCAAATAGAAATTTTATGCAATTAATACATGATGATTCACTT
ACATTTAAAGAGGATATTCAAAAAGCACAAGTTTCAGGTCAAGGTGATAGTCTTCATGAACATATTGCTA
ATTTAGCAGGATCTCCAGCAATTAAGAAAGGTATTCTTCAAACAGTAAAAGTTGTTGATGAACTTGTTAA
AGTAATGGGACGTCATAAACCTGAAAATATTGTTATAGAGATGGCAAGGGAGAATCAGACAACACAAAAA
GGTCAGAAAAATTCTAGGGAACGTATGAAGCGAATTGAGGAAGGAATTAAGGAATTAGGATCTCAAATTC
TTAAAGAACATCCAGTAGAGAATACACAACTTCAAAATGAGAAGCTTTATTTGTATTATTTACAAAACGG
TAGGGATATGTATGTTGATCAGGAATTAGATATTAATCGTCTTTCAGATTATGATGTAGATCATATTGTT
CCTCAATCTTTTTTGAAGGATGATTCAATAGATAACAAAGTATTAACAAGATCAGATAAAAATCGTGGTA
AATCAGACAACGTTCCATCTGAGGAGGTTGTAAAGAAAATGAAGAATTATTGGCGTCAGTTACTTAACGC
TAAATTGATAACACAAAGAAAATTTGATAATTTGACAAAGGCAGAAAGGGGAGGACTTTCTGAGTTGGAT
AAAGCAGGTTTTATAAAGAGACAATTAGTTGAGACTCGTCAAATTACAAAACATGTTGCTCAGATTTTGG
ATAGTCGTATGAATACAAAATATGATGAGAATGATAAACTTATTAGAGAGGTAAAAGTTATAACATTAAA
ATCTAAATTAGTATCTGATTTTAGGAAAGATTTTCAATTTTATAAGGTTCGTGAGATTAATAATTATCAT
CATGCACATGATGCTTATCTTAATGCAGTTGTTGGAACAGCTCTTATTAAAAAATATCCAAAATTAGAAT
CTGAGTTTGTTTATGGAGATTATAAGGTTTATGATGTTCGTAAAATGATTGCAAAATCTGAGCAAGAAAT
AGGAAAAGCAACAGCAAAATATTTTTTTTATTCTAATATTATGAATTTTTTTAAAACAGAAATAACTTTG
GCTAACGGAGAAATTAGAAAGAGACCATTAATTGAGACTAATGGTGAGACAGGAGAGATTGTTTGGGATA
AAGGAAGAGATTTTGCTACAGTAAGAAAGGTTTTAAGTATGCCACAGGTTAATATAGTTAAAAAAACTGA
GGTTCAAACAGGAGGATTTTCTAAAGAGTCAATACTTCCAAAAAGGAATTCAGATAAATTGATTGCTCGA
AAAAAAGATTGGGATCCAAAGAAATATGGTGGATTTGATTCACCTACTGTTGCATATTCAGTATTAGTTG
TAGCAAAAGTTGAAAAAGGTAAATCAAAAAAACTTAAATCAGTTAAAGAATTATTAGGAATAACAATTAT
GGAACGTTCTTCATTTGAAAAAAATCCAATAGATTTTCTTGAGGCTAAAGGTTATAAAGAGGTTAAGAAA
GATCTTATTATTAAATTACCTAAATATTCACTTTTTGAGCTTGAAAATGGTCGAAAACGTATGCTTGCAT
CTGCTGGAGAATTACAAAAGGGAAATGAACTTGCACTTCCTAGTAAATATGTAAATTTTTTGTATTTAGC
TTCACACTATGAAAAGTTAAAGGGATCTCCTGAAGATAATGAGCAAAAACAGTTGTTTGTAGAGCAACAT
AAACATTATCTTGATGAAATTATTGAGCAGATATCTGAATTTTCAAAAAGGGTAATTCTTGCAGATGCAA
ATCTTGACAAGGTTTTGTCAGCTTATAATAAACACAGAGATAAACCTATTAGAGAGCAAGCTGAAAATAT
AATTCATTTGTTTACATTAACAAATCTTGGTGCTCCTGCAGCATTTAAATATTTTGATACTACAATTGAT
CGAAAGAGATATACTTCTACTAAAGAGGTTTTGGATGCAACTCTTATACATCAATCTATTACAGGACTTT
ATGAAACTAGAATTGATCTTTCACAATTAGGAGGTGATTAATCCTTTCTGATGAGTCCGTGAGGACGAAA
CGAGTAAGCTCGTCAAAGGTATAATATGCGAACCTGGGTTTTAGAGCTAGAAATAGCAAGTTAAAATAAG
GCTAGTCCGTTATCAACTTGAAAAAGTGGCACCGAGTCGGTGCTTTTGGCCGGCATGGTCCCAGCCTCCT
CGCTGGCGCCGGCTGGGCAACATGCTTCGGCATGGCGAATGGGACGGTGAGTGACACTACGACGATAAGG
AGAATGTACTGGATTTTGATAAGCGTTGTTATCTTGATTATTTACTTCAATTTATTTTTTGTTTTTATAT
TTGTTTTTAATATTGTATTCTAGTCTTTAAACTGTTTATTTAAATAGTATTGCCTTAAAGCAATACGTAG
AATGCTACTCACCCTCCCTATAGTGAGTCGTATTAGGCCACAATCGTGAATGTGTTTGCGAATTTAGAGG
TATGTATTTTATCAGATTATTTTACTATAACATTCATAATCAAATTATATTTTTAAAATATTACTTCAAG
TGTATATCATGTATAATTACACGGCATACAAAAAAAAAACTCGTCAATAAATAAATAGAATTTATTTTAT
TAACTACAGGAATGTGATGGCCGCGTTGCTGGCGTTTTCCATAGGCTCCGCCCCCCTGACGAGCATCACA
AAAATCGACGCTCAAGTCAGAGGTGGCGAAACCCGACAGGACTATAAAGATACCAGGCGTTTCCCCCTGG
AAGCTCCCTCGTGCGCTCTCCTGTTCCGACCCTGCCGCTTACCGGATACCTGTCCGCCTTTCTCCCTTCG
GGAAGCGTGGCGCTTTCTCATAGCTCACGCTGTAGGTATCTCAGTTCGGTGTAGGTCGTTCGCTCCAAGC
TGGGCTGTGTGCACGAACCCCCCGTTCAGCCCGACCGCTGCGCCTTATCCGGTAACTATCGTCTTGAGTC
CAACCCGGTAAGACACGACTTATCGCCACTGGCAGCAGCCACTGGTAACAGGATTAGCAGAGCGAGGTAT
GTAGGCGGTGCTACAGAGTTCTTGAAGTGGTGGCCTAACTACGGCTACACTAGAAGAACAGTATTTGGTA
TCTGCGCTCTGCTGAAGCCAGTTACCTTCGGAAAAAGAGTTGGTAGCTCTTGATCCGGCAAACAAACCAC
CGCTGGTAGCGGTGGTTTTTTTGTTTGCAAGCAGCAGATTACGCGCAGAAAAAAAGGATCTCAAGAAGAT
CCTTTGATCTTTTCTACGGGGTCTGACGCTCAGTGGAACGAAAACTCACGTTAAGGGATTTTGGTCATGA
GATTATCAAAGAAGATCTTCTAGATCCAGGTACGACATTATACTTGTTATGTTTTACAAATGAATTGGTA
ACAACACTTGAATTTATCAAAAAATATCCATCAATTATTTCTGATATTCTTATTTATGGTTGTTCTGGAG
CAATTGGACAATTGTTTATTTTCCATACATTAGAAAAATATGGCAGTTTAATCTTAATAACTATCACACT
TACAAGAAAAATGCTAACGCTATTATTAAGTCTTATTTGGTTTAATCATAAGTTAACAATTGGCCAGTGG
ATAGGTGTAGTATTGGTATTTTATGGAGCAAGTTTGGAAGCATATATAAAACATACACAATTAGCTAAAA
AAAAAGTATAAAACATTTATACGAAATCTCATACGTAAATTTATAAAATTTATAATAAACATATAAATAA
TATAAAAATGAAACAATATTCTAAAAACAAATCTATAACAAAAAACATATATTTTAATTACGCTACATAA
TTAATATATAATAGCAATACCATCAATATACTGCTTCCTTAATTACGAGTATACTTAAGAGGTATCAATT
CCTCAATAGTTGTTTTAACAAGTTTACCATTCATCTCAATAAGAACAAAACAATCTGGCGCATAATCTGA
TATAAGCTCTCGACACATACCACATGGAGAAACAACACGAATAGACCTATCAACTTCATCAGAATAAGGA
TGTCGAACTGCAACAATAGTATCAAAATCCTTTTGTCCATTAGATACTGCACTTCCAATAGCTATTGCCT
CTGCACAAACAGTAACACGTCCTATATAAGCTTCAATGTGAACAGCTGATATAATCTCTCCAGTCTTTGT
TCTAATTGCTGCTCCAACATGGTGTTTATTATCCTCATAAAGCATTGTAATCTTTTCTGTAGCAACTTCT
ACTAATTCTAAATCCTGCTGAGATATATTAAATGTCTTCATCTTTTTTTTAATATATTTTTTTCAAATAT
CTAAATATTATTTTATGTTAAAATGAATTTTTGAACGTCGATATTCAAAAAATATCATGACTGTTTTTAT
TTTTTTGACCTAATTTTTTCAGATTAAGAATAAATATTTAACATTAAGATTTTTAGATTATACAATAAAG
ACGTCATTTCTTATGACAACTAGTCCAAATAACTACATAATTATAAAAATTATTAGAAAAATCTACGTTT
CTAAAACCAATTCAATATTATATATATATATATATAGCCTTCATAATTATTCTAGAAAACAATTTATTTT
AATACTATTCTTTTAAAGCTACAATATTCAATATTATCATCTATATCATTATTATTACATATCTTTAATA
TTTTTCAGAAAAATAATTATAAAAATAAAACGTGCCATCATATTTTTTATTGAAATTAAATCTATGAAGT
TTTAAATCAATCTAAAGTATATATGAGTAACCGGTTCTGACAGCACCCAGAAACGCTGGTCAAAGTAAAA
GATGCTGAAGACCAGTTGGGTGCGCGGGTGGGTTACATCGAACTGGATCTCAATAGCGGTAAGATCCTTG
AGAGTTTTCGCCCCGAAGAACGTTTCCCAATGATGAGCACCTTTAAAGTTCTGCTGTGTGGCGCGGTGTT
ATCCCGTATTGACGCCGGTCAAGAGCAGCTCGGTCGCCGCATTCACTATTCGCAGAATGACTTGGTTGAA
TATAGTCCGGTCACAGAAAAGCATCTGACGGATGGCATGACAGTCAGAGAACTGTGCTCAGCTGCCATAA
CCATGAGCGATAACACTGCGGCCAACTTACTTCTGACCACGATCGGAGGACCGAAAGAACTGACCGCCTT
CTTGCACAACATGGGGGATCATGTGACTCGCTTAGATCGTTGGGAACCGGAGCTGAATGAAGCGATACCG
AACGACGAGCGTGACACCACGATGCCTGTGGCAATGGCAACAACCTTGCGCAAACTATTAACTGGCGAAC
TTCTGACTCTCGCTTCCCGGCAACAACTGATTGACTGGATGGAAGCGGATAAAGTTGCAGGACCTCTGCT
GCGCTCGGCCCTTCCGGCTGGCTGGTTTATTGCGGATAAATCTGGCGCCGGGGAGCGTGGCTCTCGCGGT
ATTATTGCAGCGCTGGGGCCGGATGGTAAACCCAGTCGTATCGTAGTGATCTACACGACCGGCAGCCAGG
CAACCATGGATGAACGAAATAGGCAGATCGCGGAGATTGGCGCCTCACTGATTAAGCATTGGTAAAGCAA
AAACAGGAAGGCAAAATGCCGCAAAAAAGGGAATAAGGGCGACACGGAAATGTTGAATACTCATACTCTT
CCTTTTTCAATTCAGAAGAACTCGTCAAGAAGGCGATAGAAGGCGATGCGCTGCGAATCGGGAGCGGCGA
TACCGTAAAGCACGAGGAAGCGGTCAGCCCATTCGCCGCCAAGCTCTTCAGCAATATCACGGGTAGCCAA
CGCTATGTCCTGATAGCGGTCCGCCACACCCAGCCGGCCACAGTCGATGAATCCAGAAAAGCGGCCATTT
TCCACCATGATATTCGGCAAGCAGGCATCGCCATGGGTCACGACGAGATCCTCGCCGTCGGGCATGCGCG
CCTTGAGCCTGGCGAACAGTTCGGCTGGCGCGAGCCCCTGATGCTCTTCGTCCAGATCATCCTGATCGAC
AAGACCGGCTTCCATCCGAGTACGTGCTCGCTCGATGCGATGTTTCGCTTGGTGGTCGAATGGGCAGGTA
GCCGGATCAAGCGTATGCAGCCGCCGCATTGCATCAGCCATGATGGATACTTTCTCGGCAGGAGCAAGGT
GGGATGACAGGAGATCCTGCCCCGGCACTTCGCCCAATAGCAGCCAGTCCCTTCCCGCTTCAGTGACAAC
GTCGAGCACAGCTGCGCAAGGAACGCCCGTCGTGGCCAGCCACGATAGCCGCGCTGCCTCGTCCTGCAGT
TCATTCAGGGCACCGGACAGGTCGGTCTTGACAAAAAGAACCGGGCGCCCCTGCGCTGACAGCCGGAACA
CGGCGGCATCAGAGCAGCCGATTGTCTGTTGTGCCCAGTCATAGCCGAATAGCCTCTCCACCCAAGCGGC
CGGAGAACCTGCGTGCAATCCATCTTGTTCAATCATGCGAAACGATCCTCATCCTGTCTCTTGATCAGAT
CTTGATCCCCTGCGCCATCAGATCCTTGGCGGCAAGAAAGCCATCCAGTTTACTTTGCAGGGCTTCCCAA
CCTTACCAGAGGGCGCCCCAGCTGGCAATTCCGGTTCGCTTGCTGTCCATAGTAGTTCTAGAATTTTTGT
TAAAATTTTATTTCAAGAGTTGATGGGAGTTCTTGGTATACGCGAATTAGATGAACGTTTGAAAGATCCA
CTTTTACAAGAGACTCTTTCTAATATGTTTCCTCGGGATAATCCAAAAAATACTAGATTTGCAATAAATT
ATTTTACTTCTATTGGATTAGGATTGATAACTGTTTCATTGCGTGAGCATTTGGAAACTATCAAGGTAAA
GCTTTGAAAATATAGTATTAACTCTAATTTCTTTAGAATACTGTTACAGTAAATCGAAGTCTTTCTAAAT
CTTCATCATCTTCAATTATATCTTCCTATACTACATCATATTCATCTGAATCTTTATCATATCCCAATGA
TACTTCAGAGTCAGAATCATTGAATCGTTCAAGATCTCGTCATCGGTCACCTGCTCGTCATAGAATGAGA
TCCCCTCGAGATAATCGTTCAAGGCCACGTTCATGTTCATTAAATCGTTCTAGATTGCAATCTTCTGAGT
CGGAATCATTGAATCGTTCGAGATCTCGTCATCGGTCACCTCCGCCCAGTCTAGCTATCGCCATGTAAGC
CCACTGCAAGCTACCTGCTTTCTCTTTGCGCTTGCGTTTTCCCTTGTCCAGATAGCCCAGTAGCTGACAT
TCATCCGGGGTCAGCACCGTTTCTGCGGACTGGCTTTCTACGTGTTCCGCTTCCTTTAGCAGCATGAATC
AGAAATTTGGGGATAATGGGAATTTTTTACTATATACAAAGGACCAGCTCA
Features (pLannotate 1.2.2; 17 found; start..end, strand, type, name):
      7..25      +  promoter       T3 promoter: promoter for bacteriophage T3 RNA polymerase
    205..4308    +  CDS            cas9: CAS9_STRP1 - Also known as csn1 From Streptococcus pyogenes serotype M1.
   4317..4341    +  misc_RNA       sTRSV HHRz (fragment): hammerhead ribozyme from the tobacco ringspot virus satellite RNA (Khvorova et al., 2003)
   4378..4453    +  misc_RNA       gRNA scaffold: guide RNA scaffold for the Streptococcus pyogenes CRISPR/Cas9 system
   4607..4629    +  promoter       eft-3 promoter (fragment): eft-3; promoter for the C. elegans elongation factor 1α gene (Mitrovich and Anderson, 2000)
   4707..4725    -  promoter       T7 promoter: promoter for bacteriophage T7 RNA polymerase
   4936..5524    -  rep_origin     ori: high-copy-number ColE1/pMB1/pBR322/pUC origin of replication
   5638..5955    +  CDS            hut1 (fragment): HUT1_SCHPO - Protein inferred from homology: Swiss-Prot protein existence level 3. May be involved in specific transport of UDP-Gal from the cytosol to the Golgi lumen (By similarity). Involved in the maintenance of optimal conditions for the folding of secretory pathway proteins in the endoplasmic reticulum. From Schizosaccharomyces pombe (strain 972 / ATCC 24843) (Fission yeast).
   6132..6551    -  CDS            bsr: BSR_BACCE - Experimental evidence at protein level: Swiss-Prot protein existence level 1. Catalyzes the deamination of the cytosine moiety of the antibiotics blasticidin S, cytomycin and acetylblasticidin S. From Bacillus cereus.
   6939..6957    -  rep_origin     ori2 (fragment): secondary origin of replication for the bacterial F plasmid; also known as oriS
   7044..7832    +  CDS            bla (fragment): BLAT_ECOLX - Experimental evidence at protein level: Swiss-Prot protein existence level 1. TEM-type are the most prevalent beta-lactamases in enterobacteria; they hydrolyze the beta-lactam bond in susceptible beta-lactam antibiotics, thus conferring resistance to penicillins and cephalosporins. TEM-3 and TEM-4 are capable of hydrolyzing cefotaxime and ceftazidime. TEM-5 is capable of hydrolyzing ceftazidime. TEM-6 is capable of hydrolyzing ceftazidime and aztreonam. TEM-8/CAZ-2, TEM- 16/CAZ-7 and TEM-24/CAZ-6 are markedly active against ceftazidime. IRT- 4 shows resistance to beta-lactamase in
   7836..7904    -  CDS            AmpR (fragment): β-lactamase; bla; confers resistance to ampicillin, carbenicillin, and related antibiotics
   7905..7921    -  promoter       AmpR promoter (fragment): bla
   7925..8716    -  CDS            neo: KKA2_KLEPN - Also known as kan, nptII. Experimental evidence at protein level: Swiss-Prot protein existence level 1. Resistance to kanamycin, neomycin, paromomycin, ribostamycin, butirosin and gentamicin B. From Klebsiella pneumoniae.
   8748..8870    -  CDS            tnpA (fragment): TN5P_ECOLX - Also known as tnp. Experimental evidence at protein level: Swiss-Prot protein existence level 1. Mediates transposition of transposon Tn5 by a 'cut and paste' mechanism. First, the monomeric transposase binds the 19 bp inverted DNA repeats flanking the transposon. Then, dimerization of the DNA- bound transposase creates a synaptic DNA complex. After nicking of the first DNA strand, excision of the transposon proceeds through a series of intermediates. The transposase then mediates the insertion of the transposon at a new site by strand transfer. The activity of the wild- type tran
   8871..9098    +  CDS            CWC22 (fragment): CWC22_HUMAN - Also known as KIAA1604, NCM. Experimental evidence at protein level: Swiss-Prot protein existence level 1. Required for pre-mRNA splicing as component of the spliceosome (PubMed:12226669, PubMed:11991638, PubMed:22961380, PubMed:28502770, PubMed:28076346, PubMed:29360106, PubMed:29301961). Promotes exon-junction complex (EJC) assembly (PubMed:22959432, PubMed:22961380). Hinders EIF4A3 from non-specifically binding RNA and escorts it to the splicing machinery to promote EJC assembly on mature mRNAs. Through its role in EJC assembly, required for nonsense-mediated mRNA decay. From
   9421..9582    -  CDS            tnpA (fragment): TN5P_ECOLX - Also known as tnp. Experimental evidence at protein level: Swiss-Prot protein existence level 1. Mediates transposition of transposon Tn5 by a 'cut and paste' mechanism. First, the monomeric transposase binds the 19 bp inverted DNA repeats flanking the transposon. Then, dimerization of the DNA- bound transposase creates a synaptic DNA complex. After nicking of the first DNA strand, excision of the transposon proceeds through a series of intermediates. The transposase then mediates the insertion of the transposon at a new site by strand transfer. The activity of the wild- type tran
