[The description below was written by a language model from this plasmid's Addgene catalogue record and pLannotate feature annotations shown in this document.]
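Description:
pSS2.1-Cas9-HH-gRNADhps-HDV is a 9.6 kb CRISPR/Cas9 plasmid built on the pSS2.1 backbone and catalogued as a yeast (fungal) expression vector. The associated publication concerns extracellular vesicle-mediated delivery of genetic material and Cas9-based gene editing in Pneumocystis murina. In E. coli it replicates from a high-copy ColE1/pUC-type origin and is selected with kanamycin through a Tn5-derived neo (nptII) gene. The annotation also detects beta-lactamase fragments and short Tn5 transposase remnants. These appear to be backbone remnants, and ampicillin is not listed as a selection.

The main insert of about 4.3 kb carries the Streptococcus pyogenes Cas9 coding sequence, followed directly on the same strand by a hammerhead ribozyme, a guide sequence targeting the Dhps locus fused to the S. pyogenes gRNA scaffold, and, according to the catalogue entry, a hepatitis delta virus ribozyme. The HDV element is not picked up in the automated feature table. In this arrangement the two self-cleaving ribozymes trim the guide at its 5′ and 3′ ends. A precisely sized gRNA can therefore be released from a longer transcript without a dedicated RNA polymerase III promoter, which is useful in organisms where such promoters are poorly defined.

The record does not identify the promoter driving Cas9 and the guide in the target organism. T3 and T7 phage promoters flank the cassette. Short matches to an eft-3 promoter, hut1, CWC22 and F-plasmid ori2 are fragments of uncertain significance. A second insert, blasticidin-S deaminase (bsr), sits on the opposite strand and provides blasticidin resistance, presumably for selecting transformed cells. Its regulatory elements are likewise not stated.
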