Addgene plasmid #241015: pSS2.1-Cas9-HH-gRNADhps-HDV
Purpose: Cas9 expression cassette encoding a guide RNA targeting the Dhps locus, flanked by a hammerhead (HH) ribozyme at the 5′ end and a hepatitis delta virus (HDV) ribozyme at the 3′ end
Depositing lab: Alan Smulian. Depositing organization: University of Cincinnati. Publication: Extracellular vesicle-mediated delivery of genetic material for transformation and CRISPR/Cas9-based gene editing in Pneumocystis murina. Sayson SG, Ashbaugh A, Bauer LC, Smulian AG. mBio. 2025 Sep 23:e0182525. doi: 10.1128/mbio.01825-25. PubMed 40985725.
Backbone
  Vector backbone: pSS2.1
  Backbone manufacturer: Steven Sayson, Ph.D.
  Backbone size w/o insert (bp): 5320
  Total vector size (bp): 9641
  Vector type: Yeast Expression
Growth in bacteria
  Bacterial resistance: Kanamycin, 50 μg/mL
  Growth temperature: 37°C
  Growth strain: DH5alpha
  Copy number: Unknown
Gene/Insert 1
  Gene/Insert name: Cas9-Hammerhead (HH) Ribozyme-gRNA(Dhps)-Hepatitis Delta Virus (HDV) Ribozyme (alt name: Cas9-HH-gRNA(Dhps)-HDV)
  Insert size (bp): 4321
Gene/Insert 2
  Gene/Insert name: blasticidin-S deaminase (alt names: Bsd; Bsr)
  Insert size (bp): 423
Terms and licenses: Academic/Nonprofit Terms; Industry Terms: Not Available to Industry
How to cite: pSS2.1-Cas9-HH-gRNADhps-HDV was a gift from Alan Smulian (Addgene plasmid # 241015 ; http://n2t.net/addgene:241015 ; RRID:Addgene_241015)
